>Addgene plasmid #126090 | pBbA11k-RFP | addgene full sequence | sequence record 246866 | Addgene NGS Result
GACGTCTTTACGGCTAGCTCAGTCCTAGGTATTATGCTAGCAGGTTTAATCGAATTCAAAAGATCTTTTA
AGAAGGAGATATACATATGGCGAGTAGCGAAGACGTTATCAAAGAGTTCATGCGTTTCAAAGTTCGTATG
GAAGGTTCCGTTAACGGTCACGAGTTCGAAATCGAAGGTGAAGGTGAAGGTCGTCCGTACGAAGGTACCC
AGACCGCTAAACTGAAAGTTACCAAAGGTGGTCCGCTGCCGTTCGCTTGGGACATCCTGTCCCCGCAGTT
CCAGTACGGTTCCAAAGCTTACGTTAAACACCCGGCTGACATCCCGGACTACCTGAAACTGTCCTTCCCG
GAAGGTTTCAAATGGGAACGTGTTATGAACTTCGAAGACGGTGGTGTTGTTACCGTTACCCAGGACTCCT
CCCTGCAAGACGGTGAGTTCATCTACAAAGTTAAACTGCGTGGTACCAACTTCCCGTCCGACGGTCCGGT
TATGCAGAAAAAAACCATGGGTTGGGAAGCTTCCACCGAACGTATGTACCCGGAAGACGGTGCTCTGAAA
GGTGAAATCAAAATGCGTCTGAAACTGAAAGACGGTGGTCACTACGACGCTGAAGTTAAAACCACCTACA
TGGCTAAAAAACCGGTTCAGCTGCCGGGTGCTTACAAAACCGACATCAAACTGGACATCACCTCCCACAA
CGAAGACTACACCATCGTTGAACAGTACGAACGTGCTGAAGGTCGTCACTCCACCGGTGCTTAAGGATCC
AAACTCGAGTAAGGATCTCCAGGCATCAAATAAAACGAAAGGCTCAGTCGAAAGACTGGGCCTTTCGTTT
TATCTGTTGTTTGTCGGTGAACGCTCTCTACTAGAGTCACACTGGCTCACCTTCGGGTGGGCCTTTCTGC
GTTTATACCTAGGGATATATTCCGCTTCCTCGCTCACTGACTCGCTACGCTCGGTCGTTCGACTGCGGCG
AGCGGAAATGGCTTACGAACGGGGCGGAGATTTCCTGGAAGATGCCAGGAAGATACTTAACAGGGAAGTG
AGAGGGCCGCGGCAAAGCCGTTTTTCCATAGGCTCCGCCCCCCTGACAAGCATCACGAAATCTGACGCTC
AAATCAGTGGTGGCGAAACCCGACAGGACTATAAAGATACCAGGCGTTTCCCCCTGGCGGCTCCCTCGTG
CGCTCTCCTGTTCCTGCCTTTCGGTTTACCGGTGTCATTCCGCTGTTATGGCCGCGTTTGTCTCATTCCA
CGCCTGACACTCAGTTCCGGGTAGGCAGTTCGCTCCAAGCTGGACTGTATGCACGAACCCCCCGTTCAGT
CCGACCGCTGCGCCTTATCCGGTAACTATCGTCTTGAGTCCAACCCGGAAAGACATGCAAAAGCACCACT
GGCAGCAGCCACTGGTAATTGATTTAGAGGAGTTAGTCTTGAAGTCATGCGCCGGTTAAGGCTAAACTGA
AAGGACAAGTTTTGGTGACTGCGCTCCTCCAAGCCAGTTACCTCGGTTCAAAGAGTTGGTAGCTCAGAGA
ACCTTCGAAAAACCGCCCTGCAAGGCGGTTTTTTCGTTTTCAGAGCAAGAGATTACGCGCAGACCAAAAC
GATCTCAAGAAGATCATCTTATTAATCAGATAAAATATTTCTAGATTTCAGTGCAATTTATCTCTTCAAA
TGTAGCACCTGAAGTCAGCCCCATACGATATAAGTTGTTACTAGTGCTTGGATTCTCACCAATAAAAAAC
GCCCGGCGGCAACCGAGCGTTCTGAACAAATCCAGATGGAGTTCTGAGGTCATTACTGGATCTATCAACA
GGAGTCCAAGCGAGCTCTCGAACCCCAGAGTCCCGCTCAGAAGAACTCGTCAAGAAGGCGATAGAAGGCG
ATGCGCTGCGAATCGGGAGCGGCGATACCGTAAAGCACGAGGAAGCGGTCAGCCCATTCGCCGCCAAGCT
CTTCAGCAATATCACGGGTAGCCAACGCTATGTCCTGATAGCGGTCCGCCACACCCAGCCGGCCACAGTC
GATGAATCCAGAAAAGCGGCCATTTTCCACCATGATATTCGGCAAGCAGGCATCGCCATGGGTCACGACG
AGATCCTCGCCGTCGGGCATGCGCGCCTTGAGCCTGGCGAACAGTTCGGCTGGCGCGAGCCCCTGATGCT
CTTCGTCCAGATCATCCTGATCGACAAGACCGGCTTCCATCCGAGTACGTGCTCGCTCGATGCGATGTTT
CGCTTGGTGGTCGAATGGGCAGGTAGCCGGATCAAGCGTATGCAGCCGCCGCATTGCATCAGCCATGATG
GATACTTTCTCGGCAGGAGCAAGGTGAGATGACAGGAGATCCTGCCCCGGCACTTCGCCCAATAGCAGCC
AGTCCCTTCCCGCTTCAGTGACAACGTCGAGCACAGCTGCGCAAGGAACGCCCGTCGTGGCCAGCCACGA
TAGCCGCGCTGCCTCGTCCTGCAGTTCATTCAGGGCACCGGACAGGTCGGTCTTGACAAAAAGAACCGGG
CGCCCCTGCGCTGACAGCCGGAACACGGCGGCATCAGAGCAGCCGATTGTCTGTTGTGCCCAGTCATAGC
CGAATAGCCTCTCCACCCAAGCGGCCGGAGAACCTGCGTGCAATCCATCTTGTTCAATCATGCGAAACGA
TCCTCATCCTGTCTCTTGATCAGATCATGATCCCCTGCGCCATCAGATCCTTGGCGGCAAGAAAGCCATC
CAGTTTACTTTGCAGGGCTTCCCAACCTTACCAGAGGGCGCCCCAGCTGGCAATTCC
Features (pLannotate 1.2.2; 9 found; start..end, strand, type, name):
     13..41      +  promoter       J23119 promoter (fragment): bacterial promoter (Registry of Standard Biological Parts BBa J23119)
     87..764     +  CDS            mRFP1: monomeric derivative of DsRed (Campbell et al., 2002)
    797..868     +  terminator     rrnB T1 terminator: transcription terminator T1 from the E. coli rrnB gene
    884..911     +  terminator     T7Te terminator: phage T7 early transcription terminator
    930..985     -  rep_origin     RSF ori (fragment): Plasmids containing the RSF 1030 origin of replication can be propagated in E. coli cells that contain additional plasmids with compatible origins.
   1073..1618    -  rep_origin     p15A ori: Plasmids containing the medium-copy-number p15A origin of replication can be propagated in E. coli cells that contain a second plasmid with the ColE1 origin.
   1732..1826    -  terminator     lambda t0 terminator: transcription terminator from phage lambda
   1860..2651    -  CDS            neo: KKA2_KLEPN - Also known as kan, nptII. Experimental evidence at protein level: Swiss-Prot protein existence level 1. Resistance to kanamycin, neomycin, paromomycin, ribostamycin, butirosin and gentamicin B. From Klebsiella pneumoniae.
   2683..9       -  CDS            tnpA (fragment) (across the origin): TN5P_ECOLX - Also known as tnp. Experimental evidence at protein level: Swiss-Prot protein existence level 1. Mediates transposition of transposon Tn5 by a 'cut and paste' mechanism. First, the monomeric transposase binds the 19 bp inverted DNA repeats flanking the transposon. Then, dimerization of the DNA- bound transposase creates a synaptic DNA complex. After nicking of the first DNA strand, excision of the transposon proceeds through a series of intermediates. The transposase then mediates the insertion of the transposon at a new site by strand transfer. The activity of the wild- type tran
