[The description below was written by a language model from this plasmid's Addgene catalogue record and pLannotate feature annotations shown in this document.]
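Description:
pBbA11k-RFP is a small bacterial expression plasmid (about 2.8 kb in the sequenced record) from the BglBrick-compatible pBb vector family, designed for constitutive gene expression in Escherichia coli. It replicates from a p15A origin, which is generally regarded as medium-copy and is compatible with ColE1-type plasmids. The catalogue entry nonetheless lists the plasmid as high copy, a discrepancy the record does not resolve. Selection is by kanamycin, conferred by the Tn5-derived neo (nptII) gene. The short tnpA fragment annotated next to this gene is most likely residual Tn5 sequence carried along with the resistance cassette rather than a functional transposase. A phage lambda t0 terminator lies downstream of the marker. The brief RSF ori fragment called near the p15A origin is probably a partial homology match rather than a second working replicon.

The payload is a 678 bp mRFP1 coding sequence, a monomeric red fluorescent derivative of DsRed. According to the catalogue, it is driven by the constitutive synthetic promoter J23150. The automated annotation labels this element as a fragment of J23119, the consensus member of the same Registry promoter family, which is consistent with J23150 being a closely related variant. Transcription ends at tandem rrnB T1 and T7Te terminators, insulating the cassette from the origin downstream. No inducer or repressor gene is present, so RFP is expressed continuously. In the BglBrick format, the reporter serves as a placeholder that can be exchanged for a gene of interest. The fluorescence also gives a readout of promoter and vector expression strength, in line with the plasmid's origin in work on choosing E. coli expression vectors.
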