Addgene plasmid #126090: pBbA11k-RFP
Purpose: Constitutive expression vector for Escherichia coli. BglBrick compatible.
Depositing lab: Nigel Scrutton. Depositing organization: University of Manchester. Publication: SelProm: A Queryable and Predictive Expression Vector Selection Tool for Escherichia coli. Jervis AJ, Carbonell P, Taylor S, Sung R, Dunstan MS, Robinson CJ, Breitling R, Takano E, Scrutton NS. ACS Synth Biol. 2019 Mar 18. doi: 10.1021/acssynbio.8b00399. PubMed 30870592.
Backbone
  Vector backbone: pBb
  Backbone size w/o insert (bp): 2168
  Vector type: Bacterial Expression, Synthetic Biology
Growth in bacteria
  Bacterial resistance: Kanamycin, 50 μg/mL
  Growth temperature: 37°C
  Growth strain: DH5alpha
  Copy number: High Copy
Gene/Insert
  Gene/Insert name: RFP
  Species: Synthetic
  Insert size (bp): 678
  Promoter: J23150
  Cloning method: Unknown
  Sequencing primers: 5′ CTGCGCCATCAGATCCTTGG
Terms and licenses: Academic/Nonprofit Terms; Industry Terms: Not Available to Industry
Depositor comments: Cloning method was In-Fusion.
How to cite: pBbA11k-RFP was a gift from Nigel Scrutton (Addgene plasmid # 126090 ; http://n2t.net/addgene:126090 ; RRID:Addgene_126090)
